>Addgene plasmid #140832 | pPB-CAG-ECC-Biosensor | depositor full sequence | sequence record 329747 | pPB-CAG-ECC-Biosensor sequence 10437 bps
ACTCTTCCTTTTTCAATATTATTGAAGCATTTATCAGGGTTATTGTCTCATGAGCGGATACATATTTGAA
TGTATTTAGAAAAATAAACAAATAGGGGTTCCGCGCACATTTCCCCGAAAAGTGCCACCTAAATTGTAAG
CGTTAATATTTTGTTAAAATTCGCGTTAAATTTTTGTTAAATCAGCTCATTTTTTAACCAATAGGCCGAA
ATCGGCAAAATCCCTTATAAATCAAAAGAATAGACCGAGATAGGGT
[37 nt withheld, positions 257-293]
AAAGAACGTGGACTCCAACGTCAAAGG
[49 nt withheld, positions 321-369]
T
[91 nt withheld, positions 371-461]
G
[124 nt withheld, positions 463-586]
CCCATTCGCCATTCAGGCTGCGCAACTGTTGGGAAGGGCGATCGGTGCGGGCCTCTTCGCTATTACGCCA
GCTGGCGAAAGGGGGATGTGCTGCAAGGCGATTAAGTTGGGTAACGCCAGGGTTTTCCCAGTCACGACGT
TGTAAAACGACGGCCAGTGAGCGCGCCTCGTTCATTCACGTTTTTGAACCCGTGGAGGACGGGCAGACTC
GCGGTGCAAATGTGTTTTACAGCGTGATGGAGCAGATGAAGATGCTCGACACGCTGCAGAACACGCAGCT
AGATTAACCCTAGAAAGATAATCATATTGTGACGTACGTTAAAGATAATCATGCGTAAAATTGACGCATG
TGTTTTATCGGTCTGTATATCGAGGTTTATTTATTAATTTGAATAGATATTAAGTTTTATTATATTTACA
CTTACATACTAATAATAAATTCAACAAACAATTTATTTATGTTTATTTATTTATTAAAAAAAAACAAAAA
CTCAAAATTTCTTCTATAAAGTAACAAAACTTTTATGAGGGACAGCCCCCCCCCAAAGCCCCCAGGGATG
TAATTACGTCCCTCCCCCGCTAGGGGGCAGCAGCGAGCCGCCCGGGGCTCCGCTCCGGTCCGGCGCTCCC
CCCGCATCCCCGAGCCGGCAGCGTGCGGGGACAGCCCGGGCACGGGGAAGGTGGCACGGGATCGCTTTCC
TCTGAACGCTTCTCGCTGCTCTTTGAGCCTGCAGACACCTGGGGGGATACGGGGAAAAGGCCTCCACGGC
CGACATTGATTATTGACTAGTTATTAATAGTAATCAATTACGGGGTCATTAGTTCATAGCCCATATATGG
AGTTCCGCGTTACATAACTTACGGTAAATGGCCCGCCTGGCTGACCGCCCAACGACCCCCGCCCATTGAC
GTCAATAATGACGTATGTTCCCATAGTAACGCCAATAGGGACTTTCCATTGACGTCAATGGGTGGAGTAT
TTACGGTAAACTGCCCACTTGGCAGTACATCAAGTGTATCATATGCCAAGTACGCCCCCTATTGACGTCA
ATGACGGTAAATGGCCCGCCTGGCATTATGCCCAGTACATGACCTTATGGGACTTTCCTACTTGGCAGTA
CATCTACGTATTAGTCATCGCTATTACCATGGTCGAGGTGAGCCCCACGTTCTGCTTCACTCTCCCCATC
TCCCCCCCCTCCCCACCCCCAATTTTGTATTTATTTATTTTTTAATTATTTTGTGCAGCGATGGGGGCGG
GGGGGGGGGGGGGGCGCGCGCCAGGCGGGGCGGGGCGGGGCGAGGGGCGGGGCGGGGCGAGGCGGAGAGG
TGCGGCGGCAGCCAATCAGAGCGGCGCGCTCCGAAAGTTTCCTTTTATGGCGAGGCGGCGGCGGCGGCGG
CCCTATAAAAAGCGAAGCGCGCGGCGGGCGGGGAGTCGCTGCGACGCTGCCTTCGCCCCGTGCCCCGCTC
CGCCGCCGCCTCGCGCCGCCCGCCCCGGCTCTGACTGACCGCGTTACTCCCACAGGTGAGCGGGCGGGAC
GGCCCTTCTCCTCCGGGCTGTAATTAGCGCTTGGTTTAATGACGGCTTGTTTCTTTTCTGTGGCTGCGTG
AAAGCCTTGAGGGGCTCCGGGAGGGCCCTTTGTGCGGGGGGAGCGGCTCGGGGGGTGCGTGCGTGTGTGT
GTGCGTGGGGAGCGCCGCGTGCGGCTCCGCGCTGCCCGGCGGCTGTGAGCGCTGCGGGCGCGGCGCGGGG
CTTTGTGCGCTCCGCAGTGTGCGCGAGGGGAGCGCGGCCGGGGGCGGTGCCCCGCGGTGCGGGGGGGGCT
GCGAGGGGAACAAAGGCTGCGTGCGGGGTGTGTGCGTGGGGGGGTGAGCAGGGGGTGTGGGCGCGTCGGT
CGGGCTGCAACCCCCCCTGCACCCCCCTCCCCGAGTTGCTGAGCACGGCCCGGCTTCGGGTGCGGGGCTC
CGTACGGGGCGTGGCGCGGGGCTCGCCGTGCCGGGCGGGGGGTGGCGGCAGGTGGGGGTGCCGGGCGGGG
CGGGGCCGCCTCGGGCCGGGGAGGGCTCGGGGGAGGGGCGCGGCGGCCCCCGGAGCGCCGGCGGCTGTCG
AGGCGCGGCGAGCCGCAGCCATTGCCTTTTATGGTAATCGTGCGAGAGGGCGCAGGGACTTCCTTTGTCC
CAAATCTGTGCGGAGCCGAAATCTGGGAGGCGCCGCCGCACCCCCTCTAGCGGGCGCGGGGCGAAGCGGT
GCGGCGCCGGCAGGAAGGAAATGGGCGGGGAGGGCCTTCGTGCGTCGCCGCGCCGCCGTCCCCTTCTCCC
TCTCCAGCCTCGGGGCTGTCCGCGGGGGGACGGCTGCCTTCGGGGGGGACGGGGCAGGGCGGGGTTCGGC
TTCTGGCGTGTGACCGGCGGCTCTAGAGCCTCTGCTAACCATGTTCATGCCTTCTTCTTTTTCCTACAGC
TCCTGGGCAACGTGCTGGTTATTGTGCTGTCTCATCATTTTGGCAAAGAATCTAGATACCCTCGTAAAGG
TCTAGAGCTAGCGAATTCGGGGCACAGAGCCCCAGAGACCGGCACCGGTCCAACCTGAAAAAAAGTGATT
TCAGGCAGGTGCTCCAGGTAATTAAACATTAATACCCCACCAACCAACCATCCCTTAAACCCTTACCTCT
TGCTCAGCTAATTACAGCCCGGAGGAGAAGGGCCGTCCCGCCCGCTCACCTGTGGGAGTAACGCGGTCAG
TCAGAGCCGGGGCGGGCGGCGCGAGGCGGCGGCGGAGCGGGGCACGGGGCGAAGGCAGCGTCGCAGCGAC
TCCCGCCCGCCGCGCGCTTCGCTTTTTATAGGGCCGCCGCCGCCGCCGCCTCGCCATAAAAGGAAACTTT
CGGAGCGCGCCGCTCTGATTGGCTGCCGCCGCACCTCTCCGCCTCGCCCCGCCCCGCCCCTCGCCCCGCC
CCGCCCCGCCTGGCGCGCGCCCCCCCCCCCCCCCCGCCCCCATCGCTGCACAAAATAATTAAAAAATAAA
TAAATACAAAATTGGGGGTGGGGAGGGGGGGGAGATGGGGAGAGTGAAGCAGAACGTGGGGCTCACCTCG
ACCATGGTAATAGCGATGACTAATACGTAGATGTACTGCCAAGTAGGAAAGTCCCATAAGGTCATGTACT
GGGCACAATGCCAGGCGGGCCATTTACCGTCATTGACGTCAATAGGGGGCGTACTTGGCATATGATACAC
TTGATGTACTGCCAAGTGGGCAGTTTACCGTAAATACTCCACCCATTGACGTCAATGGAAAGTCCCTATT
GGCGTTACTATTGACGTCAATGGGCGGGGGTCGTTGGGCGGTCAGCCAGGCGGGCCATTTACCGTAAGTT
ATGTAACGGGTACCTCTAGAGCCATTTGTCTGCAATAAAGCAATAGCATCACAAATTTCACAAATAAAGC
ATTTTTTTCACTGCCCATAGAGCCCACCGCATCCCCAGCATGCCTGCTATTGTCTTCCCAATCCTCCCCC
TTGCTGTCCTGCCCCACCCCACCCCCCAGAATAGAATGACACCTACTCAGACAATGCGATGCAATTTCCT
CATTTTATTAGGAAAGGACAGTGGGAGTGGCACCTTCCAGGGTCAAGGAAGGCACGGGGGAGGGGCAAAC
AACAGATGGCTGGCAACTAGAAGGCACAGTCGAGGCTGATCGGCCGCTCTAGAACTAGTGGATCCCCCGG
GCTGCATCCAACCTCGAGTTACTTGTACAGCTCGTCCATGCCGAGAGTGATCCCGGCGGCGGTCACGAAC
TCCAGCAGGACCATGTGATCGCGCTTCTCGTTGGGGTCTTTGCTCAGGGCGGACTGGGTGCTCAGGTAGT
GGTTGTCGGGCAGCAGCACGGGGCCGTCGCCGATGGGGGTGTTCTGCTGGTAGTGGTCGGCGAGCTGCAC
GCTGCCGTCCTCGATGTTGTGGCGGATCTTGAAGTTCACCTTGATGCCGTTCTTCTGCTTGTCGGCCATG
ATATAGACGTTGTGGCTGTTGTAGTTGTACTCCAGCTTGTGCCCCAGGATGTTGCCGTCCTCCTTGAAGT
CGATGCCCTTCAGCTCGATGCGGTTCACCAGGGTGTCGCCCTCGAACTTCACCTCGGCGCGGGTCTTGTA
GTTGCCGTCGTCCTTGAAGAAGATGGTGCGCTCCTGGACGTAGCCTTCGGGCATGGCGGACTTGAAGAAG
TCGTGCTGCTTCATGTGGTCGGGGTAGCGGCTGAAGCACTGCACGCCGTAGGTCAGGGTGGTCACGAGGG
TGGGCCAGGGCACGGGCAGCTTGCCGGTGGTGCAGATGAACTTCAGGGTCAGCTTGCCGTAGGTGGCATC
GCCCTCGCCCTCGCCGGACACGCTGAACTTGTGGCCGTTTACGTCGCCGTCCAGCTCGACCAGGATGGGC
ACCACCCCGGTGAACAGCTCCTCGCCCTTGCTCACCATGGTGGCGGTGCCCGGGAGACGCCAACCGCAAG
CCGGGACGCGTTCAAGCTTCGCCTGGAGACGATCCGCCGCCACCATGGTGAGCAAGGGCGAGGAGGATAA
CATGGCCATCATCAAGGAGTTCATGCGCTTCAAGGTGCACATGGAGGGCTCCGTGAACGGCCACGAGTTC
GAGATCGAGGGCGAGGGCGAGGGCCGCCCCTACGAGGGCACCCAGACCGCCAAGCTGAAGGTGACCAAGG
GTGGCCCCCTGCCCTTCGCCTGGGACATCCTGTCCCCTCAGTTCATGTACGGCTCCAAGGCCTACGTGAA
GCACCCCGCCGACATCCCCGACTACTTGAAGCTGTCCTTCCCCGAGGGCTTCAAGTGGGAGCGCGTGATG
AACTTCGAGGACGGCGGCGTGGTGACCGTGACCCAGGACTCCTCCCTGCAGGACGGCGAGTTCATCTACA
AGGTGAAGCTGCGCGGCACCAACTTCCCCTCCGACGGCCCCGTAATGCAGAAGAAGACCATGGGCTGGGA
GGCCTCCTCCGAGCGGATGTACCCCGAGGACGGCGCCCTGAAGGGCGAGATCAAGCAGAGGCTGAAGCTG
AAGGACGGCGGCCACTACGACGCTGAGGTCAAGACCACCTACAAGGCCAAGAAGCCCGTGCAGCTGCCCG
GCGCCTACAACGTCAACATCAAGTTGGACATCACCTCCCACAACGAGGACTACACCATCGTGGAACAGTA
CGAACGCGCCGAGGGCCGCCACTCCACCGGCGGCATGGACGAGCTGTACAAGTAAGTTTAAACGGGGGAG
GCTAACTGAAACACGGAAGGAGACAATACCGGAAGGAACCCGCGCTATGACGGCAATAAAAAGACAGAAT
AAAACGCACGGGTGTTGGGTCGTTTGTTCATAAACGCGGGGTTCGGTCCCAGGGCTGGCACTCTGTCGAT
ACCCCACCGAGACCCCATTGGGGCCAATACGCCCGCGTTTCTTCCTTTTCCCCACCCCACCCCCCAAGTT
CGGGTGAAGGCCCAGGGCTCGCAGCCAACGTCGGGGCGGCAGGCCCTGCCATAGCAGATCTGCGAAATCG
GGCGGCCGCACTGATTCTAGCTGCAGAGGCTCCGGTGCCCGTCAGTGGGCAGAGCGCACATCGCCCACAG
TCCCCGAGAAGTTGGGGGGAGGGGTCGGCAATTGAACCGGTGCCTAGAGAAGGTGGCGCGGGGTAAACTG
GGAAAGTGATGTCGTGTACTGGCTCCGCCTTTTTCCCGAGGGTGGGGGAGAACCGTATATAAGTGCAGTA
GTCGCCGTGAACGTTCTTTTTCGCAACGGGTTTGCCGCCAGAACACAGGATCCTCGAGCCACCATGACCG
AGTACAAGCCCACGGTGCGCCTCGCCACCCGCGACGACGTCCCCCGGGCCGTACGCACCCTCGCCGCCGC
GTTCGCCGACTACCCCGCCACGCGCCACACCGTCGACCCGGACCGCCACATCGAGCGGGTCACCGAGCTG
CAAGAACTCTTCCTCACGCGCGTCGGGCTCGACATCGGCAAGGTGTGGGTCGCGGACGACGGCGCCGCGG
TGGCGGTCTGGACCACGCCGGAGAGCGTCGAAGCGGGGGCGGTGTTCGCCGAGATCGGCCCGCGCATGGC
CGAGTTGAGCGGTTCCCGGCTGGCCGCGCAGCAACAGATGGAAGGCCTCCTGGCGCCGCACCGGCCCAAG
GAGCCCGCGTGGTTCCTGGCCACCGTCGGCGTCTCGCCCGACCACCAGGGCAAGGGTCTGGGCAGCGCCG
TCGTGCTCCCCGGAGTGGAGGCGGCCGAGCGCGCCGGGGTGCCCGCCTTCCTGGAGACCTCCGCGCCCCG
CAACCTCCCCTTCTACGAGCGGCTCGGCTTCACCGTCACCGCCGACGTCGAGGTGCCCGAAGGACCGCGC
ACCTGGTGCATGACCCGCAAGCCCGGTGCCTGAATCTAGTGTCGACAAGTTAACTTGTTTATTGCAGCTT
ATAATGGTTACAAATAAAGCAATAGCATCACAAATTTCACAAATAAAGCATTTTTTTCACTGCATTCTAG
TTGTGGTTTGTCCAAACTCATCAATGTATCTTATCATGTCTGGAATTGACTCAAATGATGTCAATTAGTC
TATCAGAAGCTATCTGGTCTCCCTTCCGGGGGACAAGACATCCCTGTTTAATATTTAAACAGCAGTGTTC
CCAAACTGGGTTCTTATATCCCTTGCTCTGGTCAACCAGGTTGCAGGGTTTCCTGTCCTCACAGGAACGA
AGTCCCTAAAGAAACAGTGGCAGCCAGGTTTAGCCCCGGAATTGACTGGATTCCTTTTTTAGGGCCCATT
GGTATGGCTTTTTCCCCGTATCCCCCCAGGTGTCTGCAGGCTCAAAGAGCAGCGAGAAGCGTTCAGAGGA
AAGCGATCCCGTGCCACCTTCCCCGTGCCCGGGCTGTCCCCGCACGCTGCCGGCTCGGGGATGCGGGGGG
AGCGCCGGACCGGAGCGGAGCCCCGGGCGGCTCGCTGCTGCCCCCTAGCGGGGGAGGGACGTAATTACAT
CCCTGGGGGCTTTGGGGGGGGGCTGTCCCTGATATCTATAACAAGAAAATATATATATAATAAGTTATCA
CGTAAGTAGAACATGAAATAACAATATAATTATCGTATGAGTTAAATCTTAAAAGTCACGTAAAAGATAA
TCATGCGTCATTTTGACTCACGCGGTCGTTATAGTTCAAAATCAGTGACACTTACCGCATTGACAAGCAC
GCCTCACGGGAGCTCCAAGCGGCGACTGAGATGTCCTAAATGCACAGCGACGGATTCGCGCTATTTAGAA
AGAGAGAGCAATATTTCAAGAATGCATGCGTCAATTTTACGCAGACTATCTTTCTAGGGTTAATCTAGCT
GCATCAGGATCATATCGTCGGGTCTTTTTTCCGGCTCAGTCATCGCCCAAGCTGGCGCTATCTGGGCATC
GGGGAGGAAGAAGCCCGTGCCTTTTCCCGCGAGGTTGAAGCGGCATGGAAAGAGTTTGCCGAGGATGACT
GCTGCTGCATTGACGTTGAGCGAAAACGCACGTTTACCATGATGATTCGGGAAGGTGTGGCCATGCACGC
CTTTAACGGTGAACTGTTCGTTCAGGCCACCTGGGATACCAGTTCGTCGCGGCTTTTCCGGACACAGTTC
CGGATGGTCAGCCCGAAGCGCATCAGCAACCCGAACAATACCGGCGACAGCCGGAACTGCCGTGCCGGTG
TGCAGATTAATGACAGCGGTGCGGCGCTGGGATATTACGTCAGCGAGGACGGGTATCCTGGCTGGATGCC
GCAGAAATGGACATGGATACCCCGTGAGTTACCCGGCGGGCGCGCTTGGCGTAATCATGGTCATAGCTGT
TTCCTGTGTGAAATTGTTATCCGCTCACAATTCCACACAACATACGAGCCGGAAGCATAAAGTGTAAAGC
CTGGGGTGCCTAATGAGTGAGCTAACTCACATTAATTGCGTTGCGCTCACTGCCCGCTTTCCAGTCGGGA
AACCTGTCGTGCCAGCTGCATTAATGAATCGGCCAACGCGCGGGGAGAGGCGGTTTGCGTATTGGGCGCT
CTTCCGCTTCCTCGCTCACTGACTCGCTGCGCTCGGTCGTTCGGCTGCGGCGAGCGGTATCAGCTCACTC
AAAGGCGGTAATACGGTTATCCACAGAATCAGGGGATAACGCAGGAAAGAACATGTGAGCAAAAGGCCAG
CAAAAGGCCAGGAACCGTAAAAAGGCCGCGTTGCTGGCGTTTTTCCATAGGCTCCGCCCCCCTGACGAGC
ATCACAAAAATCGACGCTCAAGTCAGAGGTGGCGAAACCCGACAGGACTATAAAGATACCAGGCGTTTCC
CCCTGGAAGCTCCCTCGTGCGCTCTCCTGTTCCGACCCTGCCGCTTACCGGATACCTGTCCGCCTTTCTC
CCTTCGGGAAGCGTGGCGCTTTCTCATAGCTCACGCTGTAGGTATCTCAGTTCGGTGTAGGTCGTTCGCT
CCAAGCTGGGCTGTGTGCACGAACCCCCCGTTCAGCCCGACCGCTGCGCCTTATCCGGTAACTATCGTCT
TGAGTCCAACCCGGTAAGACACGACTTATCGCCACTGGCAGCAGCCACTGGTAACAGGATTAGCAGAGCG
AGGTATGTAGGCGGTGCTACAGAGTTCTTGAAGTGGTGGCCTAACTACGGCTACACTAGAAGGACAGTAT
TTGGTATCTGCGCTCTGCTGAAGCCAGTTACCTTCGGAAAAAGAGTTGGTAGCTCTTGATCCGGCAAACA
AACCACCGCTGGTAGCGGTGGTTTTTTTGTTTGCAAGCAGCAGATTACGCGCAGAAAAAAAGGATCTCAA
GAAGATCCTTTGATCTTTTCTACGGGGTCTGACGCTCAGTGGAACGAAAACTCACGTTAAGGGATTTTGG
TCATGAGATTATCAAAAAGGATCTTCACCTAGATCCTTTTAAATTAAAAATGAAGTTTTAAATCAATCTA
AAGTATATATGAGTAAACTTGGTCTGACAGTTACCAATGCTTAATCAGTGAGGCACCTATCTCAGCGATC
TGTCTATTTCGTTCATCCATAGTTGCCTGACTCCCCGTCGTGTAGATAACTACGATACGGGAGGGCTTAC
CATCTGGCCCCAGTGCTGCAATGATACCGCGAGACCCACGCTCACCGGCTCCAGATTTATCAGCAATAAA
CCAGCCAGCCGGAAGGGCCGAGCGCAGAAGTGGTCCTGCAACTTTATCCGCCTCCATCCAGTCTATTAAT
TGTTGCCGGGAAGCTAGAGTAAGTAGTTCGCCAGTTAATAGTTTGCGCAACGTTGTTGCCATTGCTACAG
GCATCGTGGTGTCACGCTCGTCGTTTGGTATGGCTTCATTCAGCTCCGGTTCCCAACGATCAAGGCGAGT
TACATGATCCCCCATGTTGTGCAAAAAAGCGGTTAGCTCCTTCGGTCCTCCGATCGTTGTCAGAAGTAAG
TTGGCCGCAGTGTTATCACTCATGGTTATGGCAGCACTGCATAATTCTCTTACTGTCATGCCATCCGTAA
GATGCTTTTCTGTGACTGGTGAGTACTCAACCAAGTCATTCTGAGAATAGTGTATGCGGCGACCGAGTTG
CTCTTGCCCGGCGTCAATACGGGATAATACCGCGCCACATAGCAGAACTTTAAAAGTGCTCATCATTGGA
AAACGTTCTTCGGGGCGAAAACTCTCAAGGATCTTACCGCTGTTGAGATCCAGTTCGATGTAACCCACTC
GTGCACCCAACTGATCTTCAGCATCTTTTACTTTCACCAGCGTTTCTGGGTGAGCAAAAACAGGAAGGCA
AAATGCCGCAAAAAAGGGAATAAGGGCGACACGGAAATGTTGAATACTCAT
Features (pLannotate 1.2.2; 28 found; start..end, strand, type, name):
      1..105     -  promoter       AmpR promoter: bla
    158..586     -  rep_origin     f1 ori (sequence partly withheld): f1 bacteriophage origin of replication; arrow indicates direction of (+) strand synthesis
    591..746     -  CDS            lacZα (fragment): LacZα fragment of β-galactosidase; lacZ fragment
    748..867     +  CDS            B (fragment): PORTL_LAMBD - Experimental evidence at protein level: Swiss-Prot protein existence level 1. Forms the portal vertex of the capsid (PubMed:6228056, PubMed:6232391). This portal plays critical roles in head assembly, genome packaging, neck/tail attachment, and genome ejection (Probable). The portal protein multimerizes as a single ring-shaped homododecamer arranged around a central channel (PubMed:6232391). Binds to the terminase subunits to form the packaging machine (PubMed:7799432). From Escherichia phage lambda (Bacteriophage lambda).
   1358..1737    +  enhancer       CMV enhancer: human cytomegalovirus immediate early enhancer
   1739..2016    +  promoter       chicken β-actin promoter: No description available
   2018..3035    +  intron         chimeric intron: chimera between introns from chicken β-actin and rabbit β-globin
   3161..3389    -  intron         hybrid intron: hybrid between chicken β-actin (CBA) and minute virus of mice (MMV) introns (Gray et al., 2011)
   3390..3667    -  promoter       chicken β-actin promoter: No description available
   3669..3954    -  enhancer       CMV enhancer: human cytomegalovirus immediate early enhancer; contains an 18-bp deletion relative to the standard CMV enhancer
   3980..4030    +  polyA_signal   SV40 poly(A) signal (fragment): SV40 polyadenylation signal
   4031..4255    -  polyA_signal   bGH poly(A) signal: bovine growth hormone polyadenylation signal
   4267..4302    +  misc_feature   MCS (fragment): pBluescript multiple cloning site
   4315..5034    -  CDS            EGFP: the original enhanced GFP (Yang et al., 1996) mammalian codon-optimized
   5111..5818    +  CDS            mCherry: mCherry is a basic (constitutively fluorescent) red fluorescent protein published in 2004, derived from Discosoma sp.. It is reported to be a very rapidly-maturing monomer with low acid sensitivity.
   5887..5935    +  polyA_signal   HSV TK poly(A) signal: herpes simplex virus thymidine kinase polyadenylation signal (Cole and Stacy, 1985)
   6026..6042    -  polyA_signal   bGH poly(A) signal (fragment): bovine growth hormone polyadenylation signal
   6163..6374    +  promoter       EF-1α core promoter: core promoter for human elongation factor EF-1α
   6390..6989    +  CDS            PuroR: puromycin N-acetyltransferase; pac from Streptomyces alboniger; confers resistance to puromycin
   7008..7129    +  polyA_signal   SV40 poly(A) signal: SV40 polyadenylation signal
   7147..7238    +  ncRNA          G-CSF SLDE: Accession: RF00183 - G-CSF factor stem-loop destabilising element (SLDE)
   7935..8402    +  CDS            B (fragment): PORTL_LAMBD - Experimental evidence at protein level: Swiss-Prot protein existence level 1. Forms the portal vertex of the capsid (PubMed:6228056, PubMed:6232391). This portal plays critical roles in head assembly, genome packaging, neck/tail attachment, and genome ejection (Probable). The portal protein multimerizes as a single ring-shaped homododecamer arranged around a central channel (PubMed:6232391). Binds to the terminase subunits to form the packaging machine (PubMed:7799432). From Escherichia phage lambda (Bacteriophage lambda).
   8440..8456    -  protein_bind   lac operator: The lac repressor binds to the lac operator to inhibit transcription in E. coli. This inhibition can be relieved by adding lactose or isopropyl-β-D-thiogalactopyranoside (IPTG). lac repressor encoded by lacI
   8464..8494    -  promoter       lac promoter: promoter for the E. coli lac operon
   8509..8530    -  protein_bind   CAP binding site: CAP binding activates transcription in the presence of cAMP. E. coli catabolite activator protein
   8543..8635    -  CDS            lacI (fragment): lac repressor; lacI; The lac repressor binds to the lac operator to inhibit transcription in E. coli. This inhibition can be relieved by adding lactose or isopropyl-β-D-thiogalactopyranoside (IPTG).
   8818..9406    -  rep_origin     ori: high-copy-number ColE1/pMB1/pBR322/pUC origin of replication
   9577..10437   -  CDS            AmpR: β-lactamase; bla; confers resistance to ampicillin, carbenicillin, and related antibiotics
