>Addgene plasmid #140832 | pPB-CAG-ECC-Biosensor | addgene full sequence | sequence record 335362 | Addgene NGS Result
GACATTGATTATTGACTAGTTATTAATAGTAATCAATTACGGGGTCATTAGTTCATAGCCCATATATGGA
GTTCCGCGTTACATAACTTACGGTAAATGGCCCGCCTGGCTGACCGCCCAACGACCCCCGCCCATTGACG
TCAATAATGACGTATGTTCCCATAGTAACGCCAATAGGGACTTTCCATTGACGTCAATGGGTGGAGTATT
TACGGTAAACTGCCCACTTGGCAGTACATCAAGTGTATCATATGCCAAGTACGCCCCCTATTGACGTCAA
TGACGGTAAATGGCCCGCCTGGCATTATGCCCAGTACATGACCTTATGGGACTTTCCTACTTGGCAGTAC
ATCTACGTATTAGTCATCGCTATTACCATGGTCGAGGTGAGCCCCACGTTCTGCTTCACTCTCCCCATCT
CCCCCCCCTCCCCACCCCCAATTTTGTATTTATTTATTTTTTAATTATTTTGTGCAGCGATGGGGGCGGG
GGGGGGGGGGGGGCGCGCGCCRGGSGGGGSGGGGGGGGGGGGGGGGGGGGGGGGGGSGRGGSGGRGRGGK
GCGGCGGCAGCCAATCAGAGCGGCGCGCTCCGAAAGTTTCCTTTTATGGCGAGGCGGCGGCGGCGGCGGC
CCTATAAAAAGCGAAGCGCGCGGCGGGCGGGAGTCGCTGCGCGCTGCCTTCGCCCCGTGCCCCGCTCCGC
CGCCGCCTCGCGCCGCCCGCCCCGGCTCTGACTGACCGCGTTACTCCCACAGGTGAGCGGGCGGGACGGC
CCTTCTCCTCCGGGCTGTAATTAGCGCTTGGTTTAATGACGGCTTGTTTCTTTTCTGTGGCTGCGTGAAA
GCCTTGAGGGGCTCCGGGAGGGCCCTTTGTGCGGGGGGAGCGGCTCGGGGGGTGCGTGCGTGTGTGTGTG
CGTGGGGAGCGCCGCGTGCGGCTCCGCGCTGCCCGGCGGCTGTGAGCGCTGCGGGCGCGGCGCGGGGCTT
TTTGCGCTCCGCAGTGTGCGCGAGGGGAGCGCGGCCGGGGGCGGTGCCCCGCGGTGCGGGGGGGGCTGCG
AGGGGAACAAAGGCTGCGTGCGGGGTGTGTGCGTGGGGGGGTGAGCAGGGGGTGTGGGCGCGTCGGTCGG
GCTGCAACCCCCCCTGCACCCCCCTCCCCGAGTTGCTGAGCACGGCCCGGCTTCGGGTGCGGGGCTCCGT
ACGGGGCGTGGCGCGGGGCTCGCCGTGCCGGGCGGGGGGTGGCGGCAGGTGGGGGTGCCGGGCGGGGCGG
GGCCGCCTCGGGCCGGGGAGGGCTCGGGGGAGGGGCGCGGCGGCCCCCGGAGCGCCGGCGGCTGTCGAGG
CGCGGCGAGCCGCAGCCATTGCCTTTTATGGTAATCGTGCGAGAGGGCGCAGGGACTTCCTTTGTCCCAA
ATCTGTGCGGAGCCGAAATCTGGGAGGCGCCGCCGCACCCCCTCTAGCGGGCGCGGGGCGAAGCGGTGCG
GCGCCGGCAGGAAGGAAATGGGCGGGGAGGGCCTTCGTGCGTCGCCGCGCCGCCGTCCCCTTCTCCCTCT
CCAGCCTCGGGGCTGTCCGCGGGGGGACGGCTGCCTTCGGGGGGGACGGGGCAGGGCGGGGTTCGGCTTC
TGGCGTGTGACCGGCGGCTCTAGAGCCTCTGCTAACCATGTTCATGCCTTCTTCTTTTTCCTACAGCTCC
TGGGCAACGTGCTGGTTATTGTGCTGTCTCATCATTTTGGCAAAGAATCTAGATACCCTCGTAAAGGTCT
AGAGCTAGCGAATTCGGGGCACAGAGCCCCAGAGACCGGCACCGGTCCAACCTGAAAAAAAGTGATTTCA
GGCAGGTGCTCCAGGTAATTAAACATTAATACCCCACCAACCAACCATCCCTTAAACCCTTACCTCTTGC
TCAGCTAATTACAGCCCGGAGGAGAAGGGCCGTCCCGCCCGCTCACCTGTGGGAGTAACGCGGTCAGTCA
GAGCCGGGGCGGGCGGCGCGAGGCGGCGGCGGAGCGGGGCACGGGGCGAAGGCAGCGTCGCAGCGACTCC
CGCCCGCCGCGCGCTTCGCTTTTTATAGGGCCGCCGCCGCCGCCGCCTCGCCATAAAAGGAAACTTTCGG
AGCGCGCCGCTCTGATTGGCTGCCGCCGCMCCYCYCCSCCYCSCCCCSCCCCCCCCCCCCCCCCCCCCCC
CCCCCCCCGGCGCGCGCCCCCCCCCCCCCCCCGCCCCCATCGCTGCACAAAATAATTAAAAAATAAATAA
ATACAAAATTGGGGGTGGGGAGGGGGGGGAGATGGGGAGAGTGAAGCAGAACGTGGGGCTCACCTCGACC
ATGGTAATAGCGATGACTAATACGTAGATGTACTGCCAAGTAGGAAAGTCCCATAAGGTCATGTACTGGG
CACAATGCCAGGCGGGCCATTTACCGTCATTGACGTCAATAGGGGGCGTACTTGGCATATGATACACTTG
ATGTACTGCCAAGTGGGCAGTTTACCGTAAATACTCCACCCATTGACGTCAATGGAAAGTCCCTATTGGC
GTTACTATTGACGTCAATGGGCGGGGGTCGTTGGGCGGTCAGCCAGGCGGGCCATTTACCGTAAGTTATG
TAACGGGTACCTCTAGAGCCATTTGTCTGCAATAAAGCAATAGCATCACAAATTTCACAAATAAAGCATT
TTTTTCACTGCCCATAGAGCCCACCGCATCCCCAGCATGCCTGCTATTGTCTTCCCAATCCTCCCCCTTG
CTGTCCTGCCCCACCCCACCCCCCAGAATAGAATGACACCTACTCAGACAATGCGATGCAATTTCCTCAT
TTTATTAGGAAAGGACAGTGGGAGTGGCACCTTCCAGGGTCAAGGAAGGCACGGGGGAGGGGCAAACAAC
AGATGGCTGGCAACTAGAAGGCACAGTCGAGGCTGATCGGCCGCTCTAGAACTAGTGGATCCCCCGGGCT
GCATCCAACCTCGAGTTACTTGTACAGCTCGTCCATGCCGAGAGTGATCCCGGCGGCGGTCACGAACTCC
AGCAGGACCATGTGATCGCGCTTCTCGTTGGGGTCTTTGCTCAGGGCGGACTGGGTGCTCAGGTAGTGGT
TGTCGGGCAGCAGCACGGGGCCGTCGCCGATGGGGGTGTTCTGCTGGTAGTGGTCGGCGAGCTGCACGCT
GCCGTCCTCGATGTTGTGGCGGATCTTGAAGTTCACCTTGATGCCGTTCTTCTGCTTGTCGGCCATGATA
TAGACGTTGTGGCTGTTGTAGTTGTACTCCAGCTTGTGCCCCAGGATGTTGCCGTCCTCCTTGAAGTCGA
TGCCCTTCAGCTCGATGCGGTTCACCAGGGTGTCGCCCTCGAACTTCACCTCGGCGCGGGTCTTGTAGTT
GCCGTCGTCCTTGAAGAAGATGGTGCGCTCCTGGACGTAGCCTTCGGGCATGGCGGACTTGAAGAAGTCG
TGCTGCTTCATGTGGTCGGGGTAGCGGCTGAAGCACTGCACGCCGTAGGTCAGGGTGGTCACGAGGGTGG
GCCAGGGCACGGGCAGCTTGCCGGTGGTGCAGATGAACTTCAGGGTCAGCTTGCCGTAGGTGGCATCGCC
CTCGCCCTCGCCGGACACGCTGAACTTGTGGCCGTTTACGTCGCCGTCCAGCTCGACCAGGATGGGCACC
ACCCCGGTGAACAGCTCCTCGCCCTTGCTCACCATGGTGGCGGTGCCCGGGAGACGCCAACCGCAAGCCG
GGACGCGTTCAAGCTTCGCCTGGAGACGATCCGCCGCCACCATGGTGAGCAAGGGCGAGGAGGATAACAT
GGCCATCATCAAGGAGTTCATGCGCTTCAAGGTGCACATGGAGGGCTCCGTGAACGGCCACGAGTTCGAG
ATCGAGGGCGAGGGCGAGGGCCGCCCCTACGAGGGCACCCAGACCGCCAAGCTGAAGGTGACCAAGGGTG
GCCCCCTGCCCTTCGCCTGGGACATCCTGTCCCCTCAGTTCATGTACGGCTCCAAGGCCTACGTGAAGCA
CCCCGCCGACATCCCCGACTACTTGAAGCTGTCCTTCCCCGAGGGCTTCAAGTGGGAGCGCGTGATGAAC
TTCGAGGACGGCGGCGTGGTGACCGTGACCCAGGACTCCTCCCTGCAGGACGGCGAGTTCATCTACAAGG
TGAAGCTGCGCGGCACCAACTTCCCCTCCGACGGCCCCGTAATGCAGAAGAAGACCATGGGCTGGGAGGC
CTCCTCCGAGCGGATGTACCCCGAGGACGGCGCCCTGAAGGGCGAGATCAAGCAGAGGCTGAAGCTGAAG
GACGGCGGCCACTACGACGCTGAGGTCAAGACCACCTACAAGGCCAAGAAGCCCGTGCAGCTGCCCGGCG
CCTACAACGTCAACATCAAGTTGGACATCACCTCCCACAACGAGGACTACACCATCGTGGAACAGTACGA
ACGCGCCGAGGGCCGCCACTCCACCGGCGGCATGGACGAGCTGTACAAGTAAGTTTAAACGGGGGAGGCT
AACTGAAACACGGAAGGAGACAATACCGGAAGGAACCCGCGCTATGACGGCAATAAAAAGACAGAATAAA
ACGCACGGGTGTTGGGTCGTTTGTTCATAAACGCGGGGTTCGGTCCCAGGGCTGGCACTCTGTCGATACC
CCACCGAGACCCCATTGGGGCCAATACGCCCGCGTTTCTTCCTTTTCCCCACCCCACCCCCCAAGTTCGG
GTGAAGGCCCAGGGCTCGCAGCCAACGTCGGGGCGGCAGGCCCTGCCATAGCAGATCTGCGAAATCGGAT
CCGCGGCCGCACTGATTCTAGCTGCAGAGGCTCCGGTGCCCGTCAGTGGGCAGAGCGCACATCGCCCACA
GTCCCCGAGAAGTTGGGGGGAGGGGTCGGCAATTGAACCGGTGCCTAGAGAAGGTGGCGCGGGGTAAACT
GGGAAAGTGATGTCGTGTACTGGCTCCGCCTTTTTCCCGAGGGTGGGGGAGAACCGTATATAAGTGCAGT
AGTCGCCGTGAACGTTCTTTTTCGCAACGGGTTTGCCGCCAGAACACAGGATCCTCGAGCCACCATGACC
GAGTACAAGCCCACGGTGCGCCTCGCCACCCGCGACGACGTCCCCCGGGCCGTACGCACCCTCGCCGCCG
CGTTCGCCGACTACCCCGCCACGCGCCACACCGTCGACCCGGACCGCCACATCGAGCGGGTCACCGAGCT
GCAAGAACTCTTCCTCACGCGCGTCGGGCTCGACATCGGCAAGGTGTGGGTCGCGGACGACGGCGCCGCG
GTGGCGGTCTGGACCACGCCGGAGAGCGTCGAAGCGGGGGCGGTGTTCGCCGAGATCGGCCCGCGCATGG
CCGAGTTGAGCGGTTCCCGGCTGGCCGCGCAGCAACAGATGGAAGGCCTCCTGGCGCCGCACCGGCCCAA
GGAGCCCGCGTGGTTCCTGGCCACCGTCGGCGTCTCGCCCGACCACCAGGGCAAGGGTCTGGGCAGCGCC
GTCGTGCTCCCCGGAGTGGAGGCGGCCGAGCGCGCCGGGGTGCCCGCCTTCCTGGAGACCTCCGCGCCCC
GCAACCTCCCCTTCTACGAGCGGCTCGGCTTCACCGTCACCGCCGACGTCGAGGTGCCCGAAGGACCGCG
CACCTGGTGCATGACCCGCAAGCCCGGTGCCTGAATCTAGTGTCGACAAGTTAACTTGTTTATTGCAGCT
TATAATGGTTACAAATAAAGCAATAGCATCACAAATTTCACAAATAAAGCATTTTTTTCACTGCATTCTA
GTTGTGGTTTGTCCAAACTCATCAATGTATCTTATCATGTCTGGAATTGACTCAAATGATGTCAATTAGT
CTATCAGAAGCTCATCTGGTCTCCCTTCCGGGGGACAAGACATCCCTGTTTAATATTTAAACAGCAGTGT
TCCCAAACTGGGTTCTTATATCCCTTGCTCTGGTCAACCAGGTTGCAGGGTTTCCTGTCCTCACAGGAAC
GAAGTCCCTAAAGAAACAGTGGCAGCCAGGTTTAGCCCCGGAATTGACTGGATTCCTTTTTTAGGGCCCA
TTGGTATGGCTTTTTCCCCGTATCCCCCCAGGTGTCTGCAGGCTCAAAGAGCAGCGAGAAGCGTTCAGAG
GAAAGCGATCCCGTGCCACCTTCCCCGTGCCCGGGCTGTCCCCGCACGCTGCCGGCTCGGGGATGCGGGG
GGAGCGCCGGACCGGAGCGGAGCCCCGGGCGGCTCGCTGCTGCCCCCTAGCGGGGGAGGGACGTAATTAC
ATCCCTGGGGGCTTTGGGGGGGGGCTGTCCCTGATATCTATAACAAGAAAATATATATATAATAAGTTAT
CACGTAAGTAGAACATGAAATAACAATATAATTATCGTATGAGTTAAATCTTAAAAGTCACGTAAAAGAT
AATCATGCGTCATTTTGACTCACGCGGTCGTTATAGTTCAAAATCAGTGACACTTACCGCATTGACAAGC
ACGCCTCACGGGAGCTCCAAGCGGCGACTGAGATGTCCTAAATGCACAGCGACGGATTCGCGCTATTTAG
AAAGAGAGAGCAATATTTCAAGAATGCATGCGTCAATTTTACGCAGACTATCTTTCTAGGGTTAATCTAG
CTGCATCAGGATCATATCGTCGGGTCTTTTTTCCGGCTCAGTCATCGCCCAAGCTGGCGCTATCTGGGCA
TCGGGGAGGAAGAAGCCCGTGCCTTTTCCCGCGAGGTTGAAGCGGCATGGAAAGAGTTTGCCGAGGATGA
CTGCTGCTGCATTGACGTTGAGCGAAAACGCACGTTTACCATGATGATTCGGGAAGGTGTGGCCATGCAC
GCCTTTAACGGTGAACTGTTCGTTCAGGCCACCTGGGATACCAGTTCGTCGCGGCTTTTCCGGACACAGT
TCCGGATGGTCAGCCCGAAGCGCATCAGCAACCCGAACAATACCGGCGACAGCCGGAACTGCCGTGCCGG
TGTGCAGATTAATGACAGCGGTGCGGCGCTGGGATATTACGTCAGCGAGGACGGGTATCCTGGCTGGATG
CCGCAGAAATGGACATGGATACCCCGTGAGTTACCCGGCGGGCGCGCTTGGCGTAATCATGGTCATAGCT
GTTTCCTGTGTGAAATTGTTATCCGCTCACAATTCCACACAACATACGAGCCGGAAGCATAAAGTGTAAA
GCCTGGGGTGCCTAATGAGTGAGCTAACTCACATTAATTGCGTTGCGCTCACTGCCCGCTTTCCAGTCGG
GAAACCTGTCGTGCCAGCTGCATTAATGAATCGGCCAACGCGCGGGGAGAGGCGGTTTGCGTATTGGGCG
CTCTTCCGCTTCCTCGCTCACTGACTCGCTGCGCTCGGTCGTTCGGCTGCGGCGAGCGGTATCAGCTCAC
TCAAAGGCGGTAATACGGTTATCCACAGAATCAGGGGATAACGCAGGAAAGAACATGTGAGCAAAAGGCC
AGCAAAAGGCCAGGAACCGTAAAAAGGCCGCGTTGCTGGCGTTTTTCCATAGGCTCCGCCCCCCTGACGA
GCATCACAAAAATCGACGCTCAAGTCAGAGGTGGCGAAACCCGACAGGACTATAAAGATACCAGGCGTTT
CCCCCTGGAAGCTCCCTCGTGCGCTCTCCTGTTCCGACCCTGCCGCTTACCGGATACCTGTCCGCCTTTC
TCCCTTCGGGAAGCGTGGCGCTTTCTCATAGCTCACGCTGTAGGTATCTCAGTTCGGTGTAGGTCGTTCG
CTCCAAGCTGGGCTGTGTGCACGAACCCCCCGTTCAGCCCGACCGCTGCGCCTTATCCGGTAACTATCGT
CTTGAGTCCAACCCGGTAAGACACGACTTATCGCCACTGGCAGCAGCCACTGGTAACAGGATTAGCAGAG
CGAGGTATGTAGGCGGTGCTACAGAGTTCTTGAAGTGGTGGCCTAACTACGGCTACACTAGAAGAACAGT
ATTTGGTATCTGCGCTCTGCTGAAGCCAGTTACCTTCGGAAAAAGAGTTGGTAGCTCTTGATCCGGCAAA
CAAACCACCGCTGGTAGCGGTGGTTTTTTTGTTTGCAAGCAGCAGATTACGCGCAGAAAAAAAGGATCTC
AAGAAGATCCTTTGATCTTTTCTACGGGGTCTGACGCTCAGTGGAACGAAAACTCACGTTAAGGGATTTT
GGTCATGAGATTATCAAAAAGGATCTTCACCTAGATCCTTTTAAATTAAAAATGAAGTTTTAAATCAATC
TAAAGTATATATGAGTAAACTTGGTCTGACAGTTACCAATGCTTAATCAGTGAGGCACCTATCTCAGCGA
TCTGTCTATTTCGTTCATCCATAGTTGCCTGACTCCCCGTCGTGTAGATAACTACGATACGGGAGGGCTT
ACCATCTGGCCCCAGTGCTGCAATGATACCGCGAGACCCACGCTCACCGGCTCCAGATTTATCAGCAATA
AACCAGCCAGCCGGAAGGGCCGAGCGCAGAAGTGGTCCTGCAACTTTATCCGCCTCCATCCAGTCTATTA
ATTGTTGCCGGGAAGCTAGAGTAAGTAGTTCGCCAGTTAATAGTTTGCGCAACGTTGTTGCCATTGCTAC
AGGCATCGTGGTGTCACGCTCGTCGTTTGGTATGGCTTCATTCAGCTCCGGTTCCCAACGATCAAGGCGA
GTTACATGATCCCCCATGTTGTGCAAAAAAGCGGTTAGCTCCTTCGGTCCTCCGATCGTTGTCAGAAGTA
AGTTGGCCGCAGTGTTATCACTCATGGTTATGGCAGCACTGCATAATTCTCTTACTGTCATGCCATCCGT
AAGATGCTTTTCTGTGACTGGTGAGTACTCAACCAAGTCATTCTGAGAATAGTGTATGCGGCGACCGAGT
TGCTCTTGCCCGGCGTCAATACGGGATAATACCGCGCCACATAGCAGAACTTTAAAAGTGCTCATCATTG
GAAAACGTTCTTCGGGGCGAAAACTCTCAAGGATCTTACCGCTGTTGAGATCCAGTTCGATGTAACCCAC
TCGTGCACCCAACTGATCTTCAGCATCTTTTACTTTCACCAGCGTTTCTGGGTGAGCAAAAACAGGAAGG
CAAAATGCCGCAAAAAAGGGAATAAGGGCGACACGGAAATGTTGAATACTCATACTCTTCCTTTTTCAAT
ATTATTGAAGCATTTATCAGGGTTATTGTCTCATGAGCGGATACATATTTGAATGTATTTAGAAAAATAA
ACAAATAGGGGTTCCGCGCACATTTCCCCGAAAAGTGCCACCTAAATTGTAAGCGTTAATATTTTGTTAA
AATTCGCGTTAAATTTTTGTTAAATCAGCTCATTTTTTAACCAATAGGCCGAAATCGGCAAAATCCCTTA
TAAATCAAAAGAATAGACCGAGATAGGGT
[37 nt withheld, positions 9340-9376]
AAAGAACGTGGACTCCAACGTCAAAGG
[49 nt withheld, positions 9404-9452]
T
[91 nt withheld, positions 9454-9544]
G
[124 nt withheld, positions 9546-9669]
CCCATTCGCCATTCAGGCTGCGCAACTGTTGGGAAGGGCGATCGGTGCGGGCCTCTTCGCTATTACGCCA
GCTGGCGAAAGGGGGATGTGCTGCAAGGCGATTAAGTTGGGTAACGCCAGGGTTTTCCCAGTCACGACGT
TGTAAAACGACGGCCAGTGAGCGCGCCTCGTTCATTCACGTTTTTGAACCCGTGGAGGACGGGCAGACTC
GCGGTGCAAATGTGTTTTACAGCGTGATGGAGCAGATGAAGATGCTCGACACGCTGCAGAACACGCAGCT
AGATTAACCCTAGAAAGATAATCATATTGTGACGTACGTTAAAGATAATCATGTGTAAAATTGACGCATG
TGTTTTATCGGTCTGTATATCGAGGTTTATTTATTAATTTGAATAGATATTAAGTTTTATTATATTTACA
CTTACATACTAATAATAAATTCAACAAACAATTTATTTATGTTTATTTATTTATTAAAAAAAACAAAAAC
TCAAAATTTCTTCTATAAAGTAACAAAACTTTTATGAGGGACAGCCCCCCCCCAAAGCCCCCAGGGATGT
AATTACGTCCCTCCCCCGCTAGGGGGCAGCAGCGAGCCGCCCGGGGCTCCGCTCCGGTCCGGCGCTCCCC
CCGCATCCCCGAGCCGGCAGCGTGCGGGGACAGCCCGGGCACGGGGAAGGTGGCACGGGATCGCTTTCCT
CTGAACGCTTCTCGCTGCTCTTTGAGCCTGCAGACACCTGGGGGGATACGGGGAAAAGGCCTCCACGGCC
Features (pLannotate 1.2.2; 26 found; start..end, strand, type, name):
      1..380     +  enhancer       CMV enhancer: human cytomegalovirus immediate early enhancer
    660..1676    +  intron         chimeric intron: chimera between introns from chicken β-actin and rabbit β-globin
   1802..2030    -  intron         hybrid intron: hybrid between chicken β-actin (CBA) and minute virus of mice (MMV) introns (Gray et al., 2011)
   2310..2595    -  enhancer       CMV enhancer: human cytomegalovirus immediate early enhancer; contains an 18-bp deletion relative to the standard CMV enhancer
   2621..2671    +  polyA_signal   SV40 poly(A) signal (fragment): SV40 polyadenylation signal
   2672..2896    -  polyA_signal   bGH poly(A) signal: bovine growth hormone polyadenylation signal
   2908..2943    +  misc_feature   MCS (fragment): pBluescript multiple cloning site
   2956..3675    -  CDS            EGFP: the original enhanced GFP (Yang et al., 1996) mammalian codon-optimized
   3752..4459    +  CDS            mCherry: mCherry is a basic (constitutively fluorescent) red fluorescent protein published in 2004, derived from Discosoma sp.. It is reported to be a very rapidly-maturing monomer with low acid sensitivity.
   4528..4576    +  polyA_signal   HSV TK poly(A) signal: herpes simplex virus thymidine kinase polyadenylation signal (Cole and Stacy, 1985)
   4667..4683    -  polyA_signal   bGH poly(A) signal (fragment): bovine growth hormone polyadenylation signal
   4808..5019    +  promoter       EF-1α core promoter: core promoter for human elongation factor EF-1α
   5035..5634    +  CDS            PuroR: puromycin N-acetyltransferase; pac from Streptomyces alboniger; confers resistance to puromycin
   5653..5774    +  polyA_signal   SV40 poly(A) signal: SV40 polyadenylation signal
   5792..5884    +  ncRNA          G-CSF SLDE: Accession: RF00183 - G-CSF factor stem-loop destabilising element (SLDE)
   6581..7048    +  CDS            B (fragment): PORTL_LAMBD - Experimental evidence at protein level: Swiss-Prot protein existence level 1. Forms the portal vertex of the capsid (PubMed:6228056, PubMed:6232391). This portal plays critical roles in head assembly, genome packaging, neck/tail attachment, and genome ejection (Probable). The portal protein multimerizes as a single ring-shaped homododecamer arranged around a central channel (PubMed:6232391). Binds to the terminase subunits to form the packaging machine (PubMed:7799432). From Escherichia phage lambda (Bacteriophage lambda).
   7086..7102    -  protein_bind   lac operator: The lac repressor binds to the lac operator to inhibit transcription in E. coli. This inhibition can be relieved by adding lactose or isopropyl-β-D-thiogalactopyranoside (IPTG). lac repressor encoded by lacI
   7110..7140    -  promoter       lac promoter: promoter for the E. coli lac operon
   7155..7176    -  protein_bind   CAP binding site: CAP binding activates transcription in the presence of cAMP. E. coli catabolite activator protein
   7189..7281    -  CDS            lacI (fragment): lac repressor; lacI; The lac repressor binds to the lac operator to inhibit transcription in E. coli. This inhibition can be relieved by adding lactose or isopropyl-β-D-thiogalactopyranoside (IPTG).
   7464..8052    -  rep_origin     ori: high-copy-number ColE1/pMB1/pBR322/pUC origin of replication
   8223..9083    -  CDS            AmpR: β-lactamase; bla; confers resistance to ampicillin, carbenicillin, and related antibiotics
   9084..9188    -  promoter       AmpR promoter: bla
   9241..9669    -  rep_origin     f1 ori (sequence partly withheld): f1 bacteriophage origin of replication; arrow indicates direction of (+) strand synthesis
   9674..9829    -  CDS            lacZα (fragment): LacZα fragment of β-galactosidase; lacZ fragment
   9831..9950    +  CDS            B (fragment): PORTL_LAMBD - Experimental evidence at protein level: Swiss-Prot protein existence level 1. Forms the portal vertex of the capsid (PubMed:6228056, PubMed:6232391). This portal plays critical roles in head assembly, genome packaging, neck/tail attachment, and genome ejection (Probable). The portal protein multimerizes as a single ring-shaped homododecamer arranged around a central channel (PubMed:6232391). Binds to the terminase subunits to form the packaging machine (PubMed:7799432). From Escherichia phage lambda (Bacteriophage lambda).
