[The description below was written by a language model from this plasmid's Addgene catalogue record and pLannotate feature annotations shown in this document.]
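Description:
pPB-CAG-ECC-Biosensor is a roughly 10.4 kb mammalian expression plasmid built on a pPB piggyBac transposon backbone, intended for stable integration of a synthetic reporter for extrachromosomal circular DNA (eccDNA) formation into mammalian cells. In E. coli it is maintained at high copy through a ColE1/pUC-type origin and selected with ampicillin (AmpR under its bla promoter). An f1 origin and remnants of lacZα, lac promoter/operator and lacI come from the cloning backbone. The piggyBac terminal repeats are not called in either feature table, and short hits to a lambda phage protein flanking the cargo are probably annotation artefacts. Mammalian selection is provided by a puromycin N-acetyltransferase gene driven by an EF-1α core promoter with an SV40 poly(A) signal.

The roughly 3 kb biosensor insert sits downstream of a forward CAG promoter (CMV enhancer, chicken β-actin promoter, chimeric intron). Directly after it comes a second, CAG-like promoter in the opposite orientation (shortened CMV enhancer, chicken β-actin promoter, hybrid CBA/MVM intron). Next come a bGH poly(A) signal and an EGFP coding sequence, both on the reverse strand, and then a forward mCherry with an HSV TK poly(A) signal. The reverse promoter therefore points away from EGFP, and polyadenylation signals lie between the forward CAG promoter and mCherry. This layout suggests that fluorescence depends on rearrangement: excising and circularising a segment, or deleting it, would bring a promoter next to a fluorescent protein. The record does not state which colour reports which outcome, nor where any nuclease target sites lie. The associated work concerns CRISPR-induced circularisation of genes and chromosomes in human cells. The depositor and sequenced records differ by two bases, which is noted as not affecting function.
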