Addgene plasmid #140832: pPB-CAG-ECC-Biosensor
Purpose: Encoding the CAG promoter based eccDNA biosensor
Depositing lab: Yonglun Luo. Publication: CRISPR-C: circularization of genes and chromosome by CRISPR in human cells. Moller HD, Lin L, Xiang X, Petersen TS, Huang J, Yang L, Kjeldsen E, Jensen UB, Zhang X, Liu X, Xu X, Wang J, Yang H, Church GM, Bolund L, Regenberg B, Luo Y. Nucleic Acids Res. 2018 Dec 14;46(22):e131. doi: 10.1093/nar/gky767. PubMed 30551175.
Backbone
  Vector backbone: pPB
  Total vector size (bp): 10437
  Vector type: Mammalian Expression ; PiggyBac (PB) transposon
  Selectable markers: Puromycin
Growth in bacteria
  Bacterial resistance: Ampicillin, 100 μg/mL
  Growth temperature: 37°C
  Growth strain: DH5alpha
  Copy number: High Copy
Gene/Insert
  Gene/Insert name: ECC-Biosensor
  Species: Synthetic
  Insert size (bp): 2995
  Cloning method: Restriction Enzyme; 5′ cloning site NheI (not destroyed); 3′ cloning site BglII (not destroyed)
  Sequencing primers: 5′ TGTCTCATCATTTTGGCAAAGAA; 3′ AGCCTCTGCAGCTAGAATCAGT
Terms and licenses: Academic/Nonprofit Terms; Industry Terms: Not Available to Industry
Depositor comments: Please note that differences between the Addgene verified sequence and depositor reference sequence should not affect plasmid function.
How to cite: pPB-CAG-ECC-Biosensor was a gift from Yonglun Luo (Addgene plasmid # 140832 ; http://n2t.net/addgene:140832 ; RRID:Addgene_140832)
